Addgene plasmid #182618: pOME0288
Purpose: KSHV K15 TAGGED
Depositing lab: Dirk Dittmer. Depositing organization: University of North Carolina at Chapel Hill.
Backbone
  Vector backbone: pDEST47
  Vector type: Mammalian Expression
Growth in bacteria
  Bacterial resistance: Ampicillin, 100 μg/mL
  Growth temperature: 37°C
  Growth strain: DH5alpha
  Copy number: High Copy
Gene/Insert
  Gene/Insert name: KSHV K15 TAGGED
  Species: Other
  Insert size (bp): 1571
  Cloning method: Unknown
Terms and licenses: Academic/Nonprofit Terms; Industry Terms: Not Available to Industry
How to cite: pOME0288 was a gift from Dirk Dittmer (Addgene plasmid # 182618 ; http://n2t.net/addgene:182618 ; RRID:Addgene_182618)
