[The description below was written by a language model from this plasmid's Addgene catalogue record and pLannotate feature annotations shown in this document.]
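Description:
pOME0288 is a mammalian expression plasmid built on the Gateway destination vector pDEST47, carrying an epitope-tagged copy of the K15 gene of Kaposi's sarcoma-associated herpesvirus (KSHV, human herpesvirus 8). In bacteria it is maintained at high copy through a ColE1/pUC-type origin and selected with ampicillin via the β-lactamase gene. An f1 origin is also present. For selection in mammalian cells, an SV40 enhancer/early promoter drives a neomycin phosphotransferase gene terminated by an SV40 polyadenylation signal. The short lac promoter/operator, lacI, ble, bom and HIV-1 LTR matches in the annotation are small fragments and appear to be backbone remnants or incidental matches rather than functional units.

The expression cassette uses the human cytomegalovirus immediate early enhancer and promoter, followed by a T7 promoter that would permit in vitro transcription. The K15 coding sequence sits between attB1 and attB2 sites, the scars left by Gateway recombination, although the record lists the cloning method as unknown. K15 is joined directly at its C-terminal end to a 3xFLAG epitope tag. Downstream of attB2 lies the Cycle 3 GFP coding sequence that pDEST47 supplies for C-terminal fusions, followed by the bovine growth hormone polyadenylation signal. The feature table does not show whether a stop codon follows the FLAG tag, so it is unclear whether GFP is translated as part of the K15 protein.

K15 is annotated as a viral protein that contributes to reactivation from latency and modulates host signalling, including MAP kinase, NF-κB, AP-1 and NFAT pathways. The plasmid is therefore suited to expressing detectable, FLAG-tagged K15 in transfected mammalian cells, though the record states its purpose only as tagged KSHV K15.
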