Features (pLannotate 1.2.2; 24 found; start..end, strand, type, name):
     28..80      -  misc_feature   bom (fragment): basis of mobility region from pBR322
    235..614     +  enhancer       CMV enhancer: human cytomegalovirus immediate early enhancer
    615..818     +  promoter       CMV promoter: human cytomegalovirus (CMV) immediate early promoter
    814..847     +  LTR            5' LTR (truncated) (fragment): truncated 5' long terminal repeat (LTR) from HIV-1
    863..881     +  promoter       T7 promoter: promoter for bacteriophage T7 RNA polymerase
    914..938     +  protein_bind   attB1: mutant version of attB; recombination site for the Gateway® BP reaction BP Clonase™
    976..2442    +  CDS            K15: K15_HHV8P - Experimental evidence at protein level: Swiss-Prot protein existence level 1. Plays a crucial role for reactivation of the virus from latency, early viral gene expression and virus production. Modulates host signaling pathways including activation of MAP kinases c-JUN-N- terminal kinase (JNK), ERK2, and NF-kappa-B resulting in the activation of AP-1 and NFAT-dependent gene expression in B-lymphocytes. When expressed in epithelial cells, induces the expression of several inflammatory and angiogenic genes. Interferes also with B-lymphocytes signaling through interaction with host LYN
   2443..2508    +  CDS            3xFLAG: three tandem FLAG® epitope tags, followed by an enterokinase cleavage site
   2544..2568    -  protein_bind   attB2: mutant version of attB; recombination site for the Gateway® BP reaction BP Clonase™
   2579..3298    +  CDS            Cycle 3 GFP: Cycle 3 GFP (Crameri et al., 1996) mammalian codon-optimized
   3326..3550    +  polyA_signal   bGH poly(A) signal: bovine growth hormone polyadenylation signal
   3554..3575    +  promoter       SV40 promoter (fragment): SV40 enhancer and early promoter
   3596..4024    +  rep_origin     f1 ori (sequence partly withheld): f1 bacteriophage origin of replication; arrow indicates direction of (+) strand synthesis
   4038..4367    +  promoter       SV40 promoter: SV40 enhancer and early promoter
   4434..5225    +  CDS            neo: KKA2_KLEPN - Also known as kan, nptII. Experimental evidence at protein level: Swiss-Prot protein existence level 1. Resistance to kanamycin, neomycin, paromomycin, ribostamycin, butirosin and gentamicin B. From Klebsiella pneumoniae.
   5251..5409    +  CDS            ble (fragment): BLE_KLEPN - Experimental evidence at protein level: Swiss-Prot protein existence level 1. Binding protein with a strong affinity to the bleomycin family of antibiotics. Binds to CL990; an antimitotic-antibiotic compound. From Klebsiella pneumoniae.
   5404..5525    +  polyA_signal   SV40 poly(A) signal: SV40 polyadenylation signal
   5598..5614    -  protein_bind   lac operator: The lac repressor binds to the lac operator to inhibit transcription in E. coli. This inhibition can be relieved by adding lactose or isopropyl-β-D-thiogalactopyranoside (IPTG). lac repressor encoded by lacI
   5622..5652    -  promoter       lac promoter: promoter for the E. coli lac operon
   5667..5688    -  protein_bind   CAP binding site: CAP binding activates transcription in the presence of cAMP. E. coli catabolite activator protein
   5701..5793    -  CDS            lacI (fragment): lac repressor; lacI; The lac repressor binds to the lac operator to inhibit transcription in E. coli. This inhibition can be relieved by adding lactose or isopropyl-β-D-thiogalactopyranoside (IPTG).
   5976..6564    -  rep_origin     ori: high-copy-number ColE1/pMB1/pBR322/pUC origin of replication
   6735..7595    -  CDS            AmpR: β-lactamase; bla; confers resistance to ampicillin, carbenicillin, and related antibiotics
   7596..7700    -  promoter       AmpR promoter: bla
>Addgene plasmid #182618 | pOME0288 | addgene full sequence | sequence record 359393 | Addgene NGS Result
GACGGATCGGGAGATCTCCCGATCCCCTATGGTGCACTCTCAGTACAATCTGCTCTGATGCCGCATAGTT
AAGCCAGTATCTGCTCCCTGCTTGTGTGTTGGAGGTCGCTGAGTAGTGCGCGAGCAAAATTTAAGCTACA
ACAAGGCAAGGCTTGACCGACAATTGCATGAAGAATCTGCTTAGGGTTAGGCGTTTTGCGCTGCTTCGCG
ATGTACGGGCCAGATATACGCGTTGACATTGATTATTGACTAGTTATTAATAGTAATCAATTACGGGGTC
ATTAGTTCATAGCCCATATATGGAGTTCCGCGTTACATAACTTACGGTAAATGGCCCGCCTGGCTGACCG
CCCAACGACCCCCGCCCATTGACGTCAATAATGACGTATGTTCCCATAGTAACGCCAATAGGGACTTTCC
ATTGACGTCAATGGGTGGAGTATTTACGGTAAACTGCCCACTTGGCAGTACATCAAGTGTATCATATGCC
AAGTACGCCCCCTATTGACGTCAATGACGGTAAATGGCCCGCCTGGCATTATGCCCAGTACATGACCTTA
TGGGACTTTCCTACTTGGCAGTACATCTACGTATTAGTCATCGCTATTACCATGGTGATGCGGTTTTGGC
AGTACATCAATGGGCGTGGATAGCGGTTTGACTCACGGGGATTTCCAAGTCTCCACCCCATTGACGTCAA
TGGGAGTTTGTTTTGGCACCAAAATCAACGGGACTTTCCAAAATGTCGTAACAACTCCGCCCCATTGACG
CAAATGGGCGGTAGGCGTGTACGGTGGGAGGTCTATATAAGCAGAGCTCTCTGGCTAACTAGAGAACCCA
CTGCTTACTGGCTTATCGAAATTAATACGACTCACTATAGGGAGACCCAAGCTGGCTAGTTAAGCTTGAT
CAAACAAGTTTGTACAAAAAAGCAGGCTCTTTAAAGGAACCAATTCAGTCGACGGTACCGCCACCATGAA
GACACTCATATTCTTCTGGAATTTATGGCTTTGGGCCCTACTGGTATGTTTTTGGTGTATCACTCTTGTC
TGTGTAACTACCAACTCAATTGATACAATGGCTTCTTTGCTTGTTATGTGCATTTTGTTTGTCAGTGCTA
TTAATAAGTATACACAGGCAATCTCTAGCAACAATCCTAAATGGCCTTCATCCTGGCACCTAGGAATTAT
TGCTTGCATTGTCCTTAAACTTTGGAACTTGTCAACTACCAACTCTGTAACCTATGCTTGCTTAATCACC
ACGGCCATTTTATCACTGGTAACAGCTTTTTTGACGTTAATAAAACACTGCACCGCCTGTAAATTACAAC
TTGAACATGGAATATTATTCACATCAACGTTTGCTGTGTTGATGACAAACATGCTGGTCCACATGTCAAA
CACCTGGCAATCGTCTTGGATATTTTTTCCAATTAGCTTCACTCTCAGCTTGCCATTCTTGTATGCATTT
GCCACCGTGAAAACAGGCAATATTAAATTAGTGTCATCTGTCTCTTTCATTTGTGCAGGCTTGGTCATGG
GTTACCCTGTATCCTGCTGTAAAACGCATACATGTACTGCCACCGCTGCAGGATTAAGTCTTTCCAGCAT
TTATTTGGGATTCACTGGCATAATCAGCACTCTTCATAAGTCATGGGCTCCACCAAAACGTGGAATATTA
ACGTTCCTGCTTCTTCAGGGGGGAGTGCTAACCACACAAACTTTAACAACCGAACTACTTGCAATTACTA
GCACCACTGGCAATATCAAAGGCCACGAAATATTGCTTCTTGTATGCCTCATTTTTCTATGGTGCCTTTA
TGTGTGGCAAAGTTTTAACAAGGCGTCTCTTGTTACTGGAATGCTGCATTTAATTGCAGCGTGGTCCCAC
ACTGGAGGTTGTGTACAATTAGTAATGCTTCTCCCTAGTGGTTTAACAAGAGGCATCCTAACAATGATCA
TCTGCATCAGTACACTATTCAGTACGTTACAAGGACTGCTGGTATTTTATTTATATAAGGAAAAAAAAGT
GGTGGCTGTAAATAGTTACCGACAGAGAAGGCGGCGCATATACACGCGGGACCAGAACTTACACCACAAT
GACAACCACCTTGGCAATAATGTAATTAGCCCTCCACCATTACCACCTTTTTTTAGACAGCCTGTTAGGT
TACCTAGCCATGTCACCGATAGGGGCCGCGGGAGCCAACCACTGAACGAGGTGGAGTTACAGGAAGTGAA
TAGGGACCCACCCAATGTATTCGGGTATGCCAGTATTTTAGTGTCCGGTGCGGAAGAATCACGTGAACCA
TCACCACAGCCAGACCAATCAGGAATGTCAATTTTAAGGGTTGATGGTGGGAGTGCCTTCCGTATAGACA
CCGCCCAAGCCGCCACCCAACCGACAGACGACCTGTATGAGGAGGTTTTATTTCCCAGGAACGACTACAA
AGACCATGACGGTGATTATAAAGATCATGATATCGATTACAAGGATGACGATGACAAGTAGTAACTCGAG
GCGGCCGCACTCGAGATATCTAGACCCAGCTTTCTTGTACAAAGTGGTTCGATCTAGAATGGCTAGCAAA
GGAGAAGAACTTTTCACTGGAGTTGTCCCAATTCTTGTTGAATTAGATGGTGATGTTAATGGGCACAAAT
TTTCTGTCAGTGGAGAGGGTGAAGGTGATGCTACATACGGAAAGCTTACCCTTAAATTTATTTGCACTAC
TGGAAAACTACCTGTTCCATGGCCAACACTTGTCACTACTTTCTCTTATGGTGTTCAATGCTTTTCCCGT
TATCCGGATCATATGAAACGGCATGACTTTTTCAAGAGTGCCATGCCCGAAGGTTATGTACAGGAACGCA
CTATATCTTTCAAAGATGACGGGAACTACAAGACGCGTGCTGAAGTCAAGTTTGAAGGTGATACCCTTGT
TAATCGTATCGAGTTAAAAGGTATTGATTTTAAAGAAGATGGAAACATTCTCGGACACAAACTCGAGTAC
AACTATAACTCACACAATGTATACATCACGGCAGACAAACAAAAGAATGGAATCAAAGCTAACTTCAAAA
TTCGCCACAACATTGAAGATGGATCCGTTCAACTAGCAGACCATTATCAACAAAATACTCCAATTGGCGA
TGGCCCTGTCCTTTTACCAGACAACCATTACCTGTCGACACAATCTGCCCTTTCGAAAGATCCCAACGAA
AAGCGTGACCACATGGTCCTTCTTGAGTTTGTAACTGCTGCTGGGATTACACATGGCATGGATGAGCTCT
ACAAATAATGAATTAAACCCGCTGATCAGCCTCGACTGTGCCTTCTAGTTGCCAGCCATCTGTTGTTTGC
CCCTCCCCCGTGCCTTCCTTGACCCTGGAAGGTGCCACTCCCACTGTCCTTTCCTAATAAAATGAGGAAA
TTGCATCGCATTGTCTGAGTAGGTGTCATTCTATTCTGGGGGGTGGGGTGGGGCAGGACAGCAAGGGGGA
GGATTGGGAAGACAATAGCAGGCATGCTGGGGATGCGGTGGGCTCTATGGCTTCTGAGGCGGAAAGAACC
AGCTGGGGCTCTAGGGGGTATCCCC
[124 nt withheld, positions 3596-3719]
C
[91 nt withheld, positions 3721-3811]
A
[49 nt withheld, positions 3813-3861]
CCTTTGACGTTGGAGTCCACGTTCTTT
[37 nt withheld, positions 3889-3925]
ACCCTATCTCGGTCTATTCTTTTGATTTATAAGGGATTTTGCCGATTTCGGCCTATTGGTTAAAAAATGA
GCTGATTTAACAAAAATTTAACGCGAATTAATTCTGTGGAATGTGTGTCAGTTAGGGTGTGGAAAGTCCC
CAGGCTCCCCAGCAGGCAGAAGTATGCAAAGCATGCATCTCAATTAGTCAGCAACCAGGTGTGGAAAGTC
CCCAGGCTCCCCAGCAGGCAGAAGTATGCAAAGCATGCATCTCAATTAGTCAGCAACCATAGTCCCGCCC
CTAACTCCGCCCATCCCGCCCCTAACTCCGCCCAGTTCCGCCCATTCTCCGCCCCATGGCTGACTAATTT
TTTTTATTTATGCAGAGGCCGAGGCCGCCTCTGCCTCTGAGCTATTCCAGAAGTAGTGAGGAGGCTTTTT
TGGAGGCCTAGGCTTTTGCAAAAAGCTCCCGGGAGCTTGTATATCCATTTTCGGATCTGATCAAGAGACA
GGATGAGGATCGTTTCGCATGATTGAACAAGATGGATTGCACGCAGGTTCTCCGGCCGCTTGGGTGGAGA
GGCTATTCGGCTATGACTGGGCACAACAGACAATCGGCTGCTCTGATGCCGCCGTGTTCCGGCTGTCAGC
GCAGGGGCGCCCGGTTCTTTTTGTCAAGACCGACCTGTCCGGTGCCCTGAATGAACTGCAGGACGAGGCA
GCGCGGCTATCGTGGCTGGCCACGACGGGCGTTCCTTGCGCAGCTGTGCTCGACGTTGTCACTGAAGCGG
GAAGGGACTGGCTGCTATTGGGCGAAGTGCCGGGGCAGGATCTCCTGTCATCTCACCTTGCTCCTGCCGA
GAAAGTATCCATCATGGCTGATGCAATGCGGCGGCTGCATACGCTTGATCCGGCTACCTGCCCATTCGAC
CACCAAGCGAAACATCGCATCGAGCGAGCACGTACTCGGATGGAAGCCGGTCTTGTCGATCAGGATGATC
TGGACGAAGAGCATCAGGGGCTCGCGCCAGCCGAACTGTTCGCCAGGCTCAAGGCGCGCATGCCCGACGG
CGAGGATCTCGTCGTGACCCATGGCGATGCCTGCTTGCCGAATATCATGGTGGAAAATGGCCGCTTTTCT
GGATTCATCGACTGTGGCCGGCTGGGTGTGGCGGACCGCTATCAGGACATAGCGTTGGCTACCCGTGATA
TTGCTGAAGAGCTTGGCGGCGAATGGGCTGACCGCTTCCTCGTGCTTTACGGTATCGCCGCTCCCGATTC
GCAGCGCATCGCCTTCTATCGCCTTCTTGACGAGTTCTTCTGAGCGGGACTCTGGGGTTCGCGAAATGAC
CGACCAAGCGACGCCCAACCTGCCATCACGAGATTTCGATTCCACCGCCGCCTTCTATGAAAGGTTGGGC
TTCGGAATCGTTTTCCGGGACGCCGGCTGGATGATCCTCCAGCGCGGGGATCTCATGCTGGAGTTCTTCG
CCCACCCCAACTTGTTTATTGCAGCTTATAATGGTTACAAATAAAGCAATAGCATCACAAATTTCACAAA
TAAAGCATTTTTTTCACTGCATTCTAGTTGTGGTTTGTCCAAACTCATCAATGTATCTTATCATGTCTGT
ATACCGTCGACCTCTAGCTAGAGCTTGGCGTAATCATGGTCATAGCTGTTTCCTGTGTGAAATTGTTATC
CGCTCACAATTCCACACAACATACGAGCCGGAAGCATAAAGTGTAAAGCCTGGGGTGCCTAATGAGTGAG
CTAACTCACATTAATTGCGTTGCGCTCACTGCCCGCTTTCCAGTCGGGAAACCTGTCGTGCCAGCTGCAT
TAATGAATCGGCCAACGCGCGGGGAGAGGCGGTTTGCGTATTGGGCGCTCTTCCGCTTCCTCGCTCACTG
ACTCGCTGCGCTCGGTCGTTCGGCTGCGGCGAGCGGTATCAGCTCACTCAAAGGCGGTAATACGGTTATC
CACAGAATCAGGGGATAACGCAGGAAAGAACATGTGAGCAAAAGGCCAGCAAAAGGCCAGGAACCGTAAA
AAGGCCGCGTTGCTGGCGTTTTTCCATAGGCTCCGCCCCCCTGACGAGCATCACAAAAATCGACGCTCAA
GTCAGAGGTGGCGAAACCCGACAGGACTATAAAGATACCAGGCGTTTCCCCCTGGAAGCTCCCTCGTGCG
CTCTCCTGTTCCGACCCTGCCGCTTACCGGATACCTGTCCGCCTTTCTCCCTTCGGGAAGCGTGGCGCTT
TCTCATAGCTCACGCTGTAGGTATCTCAGTTCGGTGTAGGTCGTTCGCTCCAAGCTGGGCTGTGTGCACG
AACCCCCCGTTCAGCCCGACCGCTGCGCCTTATCCGGTAACTATCGTCTTGAGTCCAACCCGGTAAGACA
CGACTTATCGCCACTGGCAGCAGCCACTGGTAACAGGATTAGCAGAGCGAGGTATGTAGGCGGTGCTACA
GAGTTCTTGAAGTGGTGGCCTAACTACGGCTACACTAGAAGAACAGTATTTGGTATCTGCGCTCTGCTGA
AGCCAGTTACCTTCGGAAAAAGAGTTGGTAGCTCTTGATCCGGCAAACAAACCACCGCTGGTAGCGGTGG
TTTTTTTGTTTGCAAGCAGCAGATTACGCGCAGAAAAAAAGGATCTCAAGAAGATCCTTTGATCTTTTCT
ACGGGGTCTGACGCTCAGTGGAACGAAAACTCACGTTAAGGGATTTTGGTCATGAGATTATCAAAAAGGA
TCTTCACCTAGATCCTTTTAAATTAAAAATGAAGTTTTAAATCAATCTAAAGTATATATGAGTAAACTTG
GTCTGACAGTTACCAATGCTTAATCAGTGAGGCACCTATCTCAGCGATCTGTCTATTTCGTTCATCCATA
GTTGCCTGACTCCCCGTCGTGTAGATAACTACGATACGGGAGGGCTTACCATCTGGCCCCAGTGCTGCAA
TGATACCGCGAGACCCACGCTCACCGGCTCCAGATTTATCAGCAATAAACCAGCCAGCCGGAAGGGCCGA
GCGCAGAAGTGGTCCTGCAACTTTATCCGCCTCCATCCAGTCTATTAATTGTTGCCGGGAAGCTAGAGTA
AGTAGTTCGCCAGTTAATAGTTTGCGCAACGTTGTTGCCATTGCTACAGGCATCGTGGTGTCACGCTCGT
CGTTTGGTATGGCTTCATTCAGCTCCGGTTCCCAACGATCAAGGCGAGTTACATGATCCCCCATGTTGTG
CAAAAAAGCGGTTAGCTCCTTCGGTCCTCCGATCGTTGTCAGAAGTAAGTTGGCCGCAGTGTTATCACTC
ATGGTTATGGCAGCACTGCATAATTCTCTTACTGTCATGCCATCCGTAAGATGCTTTTCTGTGACTGGTG
AGTACTCAACCAAGTCATTCTGAGAATAGTGTATGCGGCGACCGAGTTGCTCTTGCCCGGCGTCAATACG
GGATAATACCGCGCCACATAGCAGAACTTTAAAAGTGCTCATCATTGGAAAACGTTCTTCGGGGCGAAAA
CTCTCAAGGATCTTACCGCTGTTGAGATCCAGTTCGATGTAACCCACTCGTGCACCCAACTGATCTTCAG
CATCTTTTACTTTCACCAGCGTTTCTGGGTGAGCAAAAACAGGAAGGCAAAATGCCGCAAAAAAGGGAAT
AAGGGCGACACGGAAATGTTGAATACTCATACTCTTCCTTTTTCAATATTATTGAAGCATTTATCAGGGT
TATTGTCTCATGAGCGGATACATATTTGAATGTATTTAGAAAAATAAACAAATAGGGGTTCCGCGCACAT
TTCCCCGAAAAGTGCCACCTGACGTC
