>Addgene plasmid #182618 | pOME0288 | depositor partial sequence | sequence record 353539 | Insert
GTCGACGGTACCGCCACCATGAAGACACTCATATTCTTCTGGAATTTATGGCTTTGGGCCCTACTGGTAT
GTTTTTGGTGTATCACTCTTGTCTGTGTAACTACCAACTCAATTGATACAATGGCTTCTTTGCTTGTTAT
GTGCATTTTGTTTGTCAGTGCTATTAATAAGTATACACAGGCAATCTCTAGCAACAATCCTAAATGGCCT
TCATCCTGGCACCTAGGAATTATTGCTTGCATTGTCCTTAAACTTTGGAACTTGTCAACTACCAACTCTG
TAACCTATGCTTGCTTAATCACCACGGCCATTTTATCACTGGTAACAGCTTTTTTGACGTTAATAAAACA
CTGCACCGCCTGTAAATTACAACTTGAACATGGAATATTATTCACATCAACGTTTGCTGTGTTGATGACA
AACATGCTGGTCCACATGTCAAACACCTGGCAATCGTCTTGGATATTTTTTCCAATTAGCTTCACTCTCA
GCTTGCCATTCTTGTATGCATTTGCCACCGTGAAAACAGGCAATATTAAATTAGTGTCATCTGTCTCTTT
CATTTGTGCAGGCTTGGTCATGGGTTACCCTGTATCCTGCTGTAAAACGCATACATGTACTGCCACCGCT
GCAGGATTAAGTCTTTCCAGCATTTATTTGGGATTCACTGGCATAATCAGCACTCTTCATAAGTCATGGG
CTCCACCAAAACGTGGAATATTAACGTTCCTGCTTCTTCAGGGGGGAGTGCTAACCACACAAACTTTAAC
AACCGAACTACTTGCAATTACTAGCACCACTGGCAATATCAAAGGCCACGAAATATTGCTTCTTGTATGC
CTCATTTTTCTATGGTGCCTTTATGTGTGGCAAAGTTTTAACAAGGCGTCTCTTGTTACTGGAATGCTGC
ATTTAATTGCAGCGTGGTCCCACACTGGAGGTTGTGTACAATTAGTAATGCTTCTCCCTAGTGGTTTAAC
AAGAGGCATCCTAACAATGATCATCTGCATCAGTACACTATTCAGTACGTTACAAGGACTGCTGGTATTT
TATTTATATAAGGAAAAAAAAGTGGTGGCTGTAAATAGTTACCGACAGAGAAGGCGGCGCATATACACGC
GGGACCAGAACTTACACCACAATGACAACCACCTTGGCAATAATGTAATTAGCCCTCCACCATTACCACC
TTTTTTTAGACAGCCTGTTAGGTTACCTAGCCATGTCACCGATAGGGGCCGCGGGAGCCAACCACTGAAC
GAGGTGGAGTTACAGGAAGTGAATAGGGACCCACCCAATGTATTCGGGTATGCCAGTATTTTAGTGTCCG
GTGCGGAAGAATCACGTGAACCATCACCACAGCCAGACCAATCAGGAATGTCAATTTTAAGGGTTGATGG
TGGGAGTGCCTTCCGTATAGACACCGCCCAAGCCGCCACCCAACCGACAGACGACCTGTATGAGGAGGTT
TTATTTCCCAGGAACGACTACAAAGACCATGACGGTGATTATAAAGATCATGATATCGATTACAAGGATG
ACGATGACAAGTAGTAACTCGAGGCGGCCGC
